Addgene plasmid #138447: pcDNA4/TO-BcRF1 1-168-2xStrep
Purpose: Expresses truncated BcRF1 with a C-terminal 2xStrep tag in mammalian cells
Depositing lab: Britt Glaunsinger. Depositing organization: University of California, Berkeley. Publication: The gammaherpesviral TATA-box-binding protein directly interacts with the CTD of host RNA Pol II to direct late gene transcription. Castaneda AF, Didychuk AL, Louder RK, McCollum CO, Davis ZH, Nogales E, Glaunsinger BA. PLoS Pathog. 2020 Sep 4;16(9):e1008843. doi: 10.1371/journal.ppat.1008843. eCollection 2020 Sep. PubMed 32886723.
Backbone
  Vector backbone: pcDNA4/TO
  Backbone manufacturer: Invitrogen
  Backbone size w/o insert (bp): 5118
  Total vector size (bp): 5625
  Vector type: Mammalian Expression
  Selectable markers: Zeocin
Growth in bacteria
  Bacterial resistance: Ampicillin, 100 μg/mL
  Growth temperature: 37°C
  Growth strain: DH5alpha
  Copy number: High Copy
Gene/Insert
  Gene/Insert name: BcRF1
  Species: EBV (HHV-4)
  Insert size (bp): 504
  Mutation: Amino acids 1-168
  Entrez Gene: BcRF1 (a.k.a. HHV4_BcRF1.2)
  Promoter: CMV
  Tag / fusion protein: Strep (C terminal on backbone)
  Cloning method: Ligation Independent Cloning
  Sequencing primers: 5′ CGCAAATGGGCGGTAGGCGTG; 3′ TAGAAGGCACAGTCGAGG
Terms and licenses: Academic/Nonprofit Terms; Industry Terms: Not Available to Industry
How to cite: pcDNA4/TO-BcRF1 1-168-2xStrep was a gift from Britt Glaunsinger (Addgene plasmid # 138447 ; http://n2t.net/addgene:138447 ; RRID:Addgene_138447)
