[The description below was written by a language model from this plasmid's Addgene catalogue record and pLannotate feature annotations shown in this document.]
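Description:
pcDNA4/TO-BcRF1 1-168-2xStrep is a mammalian expression plasmid of about 5.6 kb built on the Invitrogen pcDNA4/TO backbone. It is propagated in E. coli through a high-copy ColE1/pUC-type origin with ampicillin selection (AmpR under its own bla promoter). It also carries an f1 origin for single-stranded DNA production. For selection in mammalian cells, a Sh ble (BleoR) cassette confers Zeocin resistance. This cassette is driven by the SV40 early promoter, with an EM7 promoter for bacterial expression, and ends in an SV40 polyadenylation signal.

The payload is a 504 bp fragment of the Epstein-Barr virus (HHV-4) gene BcRF1 encoding amino acids 1-168, fused at its C terminus to a backbone-encoded 2xStrep tag. Neither the insert nor the tag is annotated in either feature table. They presumably lie in the unannotated gap between the promoter region and the bGH polyadenylation signal that terminates the transcript. Expression comes from the CMV immediate-early enhancer/promoter. Immediately downstream are two short matches annotated as tet-operator-containing promoter fragments, consistent with the tandem tet operators of the "TO" backbone. These operators keep the promoter repressed in cells expressing the Tet repressor until tetracycline or doxycycline is added, while in ordinary cells expression is constitutive.

The two sequence records (the repository's sequencing result and the depositor's sequence) differ by a few bases in length and in their start coordinate, but show essentially the same feature set. The associated publication concerns the gammaherpesviral TATA-box-binding protein and its interaction with the host RNA polymerase II CTD in late gene transcription. The Strep-tagged truncation would suit affinity purification or mapping of interaction regions, though the record states only that it expresses the tagged truncated protein.
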