Features (pLannotate 1.2.2; 22 found; start..end, strand, type, name):
     28..80      -  misc_feature   bom (fragment): basis of mobility region from pBR322
    235..614     +  enhancer       CMV enhancer: human cytomegalovirus immediate early enhancer
    687..704     -  promoter       CMV promoter (fragment): human cytomegalovirus (CMV) immediate early promoter
    767..818     +  promoter       CMVd2 promoter: truncated human cytomegalovirus (CMV) immediate early promoter that yields moderately reduced expression relative to the full-length promoter
    820..839     +  promoter       PLtetO-1 promoter (fragment): modified phage lambda PL promoter with tet operator sites (Lutz and Bujard, 1997)
    841..860     +  promoter       PLtetO-1 promoter (fragment): modified phage lambda PL promoter with tet operator sites (Lutz and Bujard, 1997)
    868..901     +  promoter       TRE3GV promoter (fragment): 3rd-generation Tet-responsive promoter that can be activated by binding of Tet-On® 3G, optimized for retroviral and lentiviral vectors
   1639..1863    +  polyA_signal   bGH poly(A) signal: bovine growth hormone polyadenylation signal
   1867..1888    +  promoter       SV40 promoter (fragment): SV40 enhancer and early promoter
   1909..2337    +  rep_origin     f1 ori (sequence partly withheld): f1 bacteriophage origin of replication; arrow indicates direction of (+) strand synthesis
   2351..2680    +  promoter       SV40 promoter: SV40 enhancer and early promoter
   2728..2775    +  promoter       EM7 promoter: synthetic bacterial promoter&nbsp
   2794..3168    +  CDS            BleoR: antibiotic-binding protein; Sh ble from Streptoalloteichus hindustanus; confers resistance to bleomycin, phleomycin, and Zeocin™
   3178..3303    +  CDS            ble (fragment): BLE_KLEPN - Experimental evidence at protein level: Swiss-Prot protein existence level 1. Binding protein with a strong affinity to the bleomycin family of antibiotics. Binds to CL990; an antimitotic-antibiotic compound. From Klebsiella pneumoniae.
   3298..3419    +  polyA_signal   SV40 poly(A) signal: SV40 polyadenylation signal
   3492..3508    -  protein_bind   lac operator: The lac repressor binds to the lac operator to inhibit transcription in E. coli. This inhibition can be relieved by adding lactose or isopropyl-β-D-thiogalactopyranoside (IPTG). lac repressor encoded by lacI
   3516..3546    -  promoter       lac promoter: promoter for the E. coli lac operon
   3561..3582    -  protein_bind   CAP binding site: CAP binding activates transcription in the presence of cAMP. E. coli catabolite activator protein
   3595..3687    -  CDS            lacI (fragment): lac repressor; lacI; The lac repressor binds to the lac operator to inhibit transcription in E. coli. This inhibition can be relieved by adding lactose or isopropyl-β-D-thiogalactopyranoside (IPTG).
   3870..4455    -  rep_origin     ori: high-copy-number ColE1/pMB1/pBR322/pUC origin of replication
   4626..5486    -  CDS            AmpR: β-lactamase; bla; confers resistance to ampicillin, carbenicillin, and related antibiotics
   5487..5591    -  promoter       AmpR promoter: bla
>Addgene plasmid #138447 | pcDNA4/TO-BcRF1 1-168-2xStrep | depositor full sequence | sequence record 267327 | pcDNA4/TO-BcRF1 1-168-2xStrep sequence 5622 bps
GACGGATCGGGAGATCTCCCGATCCCCTATGGTGCACTCTCAGTACAATCTGCTCTGATGCCGCATAGTT
AAGCCAGTATCTGCTCCCTGCTTGTGTGTTGGAGGTCGCTGAGTAGTGCGCGAGCAAAATTTAAGCTACA
ACAAGGCAAGGCTTGACCGACAATTGCATGAAGAATCTGCTTAGGGTTAGGCGTTTTGCGCTGCTTCGCG
ATGTACGGGCCAGATATACGCGTTGACATTGATTATTGACTAGTTATTAATAGTAATCAATTACGGGGTC
ATTAGTTCATAGCCCATATATGGAGTTCCGCGTTACATAACTTACGGTAAATGGCCCGCCTGGCTGACCG
CCCAACGACCCCCGCCCATTGACGTCAATAATGACGTATGTTCCCATAGTAACGCCAATAGGGACTTTCC
ATTGACGTCAATGGGTGGAGTATTTACGGTAAACTGCCCACTTGGCAGTACATCAAGTGTATCATATGCC
AAGTACGCCCCCTATTGACGTCAATGACGGTAAATGGCCCGCCTGGCATTATGCCCAGTACATGACCTTA
TGGGACTTTCCTACTTGGCAGTACATCTACGTATTAGTCATCGCTATTACCATGGTGATGCGGTTTTGGC
AGTACATCAATGGGCGTGGATAGCGGTTTGACTCACGGGGATTTCCAAGTCTCCACCCCATTGACGTCAA
TGGGAGTTTGTTTTGGAACCAAAATCAACGGGACTTTCCAAAATGTCGTAACAACTCCGCCCCATTGACG
CAAATGGGCGGTAGGCGTGTACGGTGGGAGGTCTATATAAGCAGAGCTCTCCCTATCAGTGATAGAGATC
TCCCTATCAGTGATAGAGATCGTCGACGAGCTCGTTTAGTGAACCGTCAGATCGCCTGGAGACGCCATCC
ACGCTGTTTTGACCTCCATAGAAGACACCGGGACCGATCCAGCCTCCGGACTCTAGCGTTTAAACTTAAG
CTTGGTACCGAGCTCGGATCCATGACACAAGGTAAGAGGGAGATGGGGGGAGGTCTCGAGGGCTTCTCTT
CACAGCTGGGTCTCTTTTACGCCCTGGCCTGCAACCGCAGCCCACCTGCACTTCCCGAGGATGCTACCCT
TCTAATCAAATGGTTGGACACGGCCCTGGGCAGGGAGGCCACCTTTTACGCGTGTCGGGCTATGCGTCGT
CTTCTACTCGGCGTTATCCGAATAAATGACTGCCAGGAGCTGCCACCCGGTTTAATAATTCTGAGTCCGG
GCACCGTCCCTGGCCCCCTTGGAGTCCAGAGTCTGGAGCATACAGACTGCGAAATATGGTCCTCTGCCCA
CCCTGACCACGCTGCCCACCTCCCGGTGCCCAGGGTCATCACATACACCGACTGCCCGGGTTCCATAAGC
ACGAGCTCAATGTTTCGCCTTATCATCCGCTACTTGTCTCATCACCAATTTGAGCGCTGCTTCGAGCAGT
TCTGCCGCGTGGTCCCGCGTCGCTTCCTAGGGACCCTCGAGGGAGGCGGTGGATGGAGCCACCCCCAGTT
CGAGAAGGGCGGCGGCAGCGGCGGCGGCAGCGGCGGCGGCAGCTGGAGCCACCCCCAGTTCGAGAAGGGG
CCCGTTTAAACCCGCTGATCAGCCTCGACTGTGCCTTCTAGTTGCCAGCCATCTGTTGTTTGCCCCTCCC
CCGTGCCTTCCTTGACCCTGGAAGGTGCCACTCCCACTGTCCTTTCCTAATAAAATGAGGAAATTGCATC
GCATTGTCTGAGTAGGTGTCATTCTATTCTGGGGGGTGGGGTGGGGCAGGACAGCAAGGGGGAGGATTGG
GAAGACAATAGCAGGCATGCTGGGGATGCGGTGGGCTCTATGGCTTCTGAGGCGGAAAGAACCAGCTGGG
GCTCTAGGGGGTATCCCC
[124 nt withheld, positions 1909-2032]
C
[91 nt withheld, positions 2034-2124]
A
[49 nt withheld, positions 2126-2174]
CCTTTGACGTTGGAGTCCACGTTCTTT
[37 nt withheld, positions 2202-2238]
ACCCTATCTCGGTCTATTCTTTTGATTTATAAGGGATTTTGCCGATTTCGGCCTATTGGTTAAAAAATGA
GCTGATTTAACAAAAATTTAACGCGAATTAATTCTGTGGAATGTGTGTCAGTTAGGGTGTGGAAAGTCCC
CAGGCTCCCCAGCAGGCAGAAGTATGCAAAGCATGCATCTCAATTAGTCAGCAACCAGGTGTGGAAAGTC
CCCAGGCTCCCCAGCAGGCAGAAGTATGCAAAGCATGCATCTCAATTAGTCAGCAACCATAGTCCCGCCC
CTAACTCCGCCCATCCCGCCCCTAACTCCGCCCAGTTCCGCCCATTCTCCGCCCCATGGCTGACTAATTT
TTTTTATTTATGCAGAGGCCGAGGCCGCCTCTGCCTCTGAGCTATTCCAGAAGTAGTGAGGAGGCTTTTT
TGGAGGCCTAGGCTTTTGCAAAAAGCTCCCGGGAGCTTGTATATCCATTTTCGGATCTGATCAGCACGTG
TTGACAATTAATCATCGGCATAGTATATCGGCATAGTATAATACGACAAGGTGAGGAACTAAACCATGGC
CAAGTTGACCAGTGCCGTTCCGGTGCTCACCGCGCGCGACGTCGCCGGAGCGGTCGAGTTCTGGACCGAC
CGGCTCGGGTTCTCCCGGGACTTCGTGGAGGACGACTTCGCCGGTGTGGTCCGGGACGACGTGACCCTGT
TCATCAGCGCGGTCCAGGACCAGGTGGTGCCGGACAACACCCTGGCCTGGGTGTGGGTGCGCGGCCTGGA
CGAGCTGTACGCCGAGTGGTCGGAGGTCGTGTCCACGAACTTCCGGGACGCCTCCGGGCCGGCCATGACC
GAGATCGGCGAGCAGCCGTGGGGGCGGGAGTTCGCCCTGCGCGACCCGGCCGGCAACTGCGTGCACTTCG
TGGCCGAGGAGCAGGACTGACACGTGCTACGAGATTTCGATTCCACCGCCGCCTTCTATGAAAGGTTGGG
CTTCGGAATCGTTTTCCGGGACGCCGGCTGGATGATCCTCCAGCGCGGGGATCTCATGCTGGAGTTCTTC
GCCCACCCCAACTTGTTTATTGCAGCTTATAATGGTTACAAATAAAGCAATAGCATCACAAATTTCACAA
ATAAAGCATTTTTTTCACTGCATTCTAGTTGTGGTTTGTCCAAACTCATCAATGTATCTTATCATGTCTG
TATACCGTCGACCTCTAGCTAGAGCTTGGCGTAATCATGGTCATAGCTGTTTCCTGTGTGAAATTGTTAT
CCGCTCACAATTCCACACAACATACGAGCCGGAAGCATAAAGTGTAAAGCCTGGGGTGCCTAATGAGTGA
GCTAACTCACATTAATTGCGTTGCGCTCACTGCCCGCTTTCCAGTCGGGAAACCTGTCGTGCCAGCTGCA
TTAATGAATCGGCCAACGCGCGGGGAGAGGCGGTTTGCGTATTGGGCGCTCTTCCGCTTCCTCGCTCACT
GACTCGCTGCGCTCGGTCGTTCGGCTGCGGCGAGCGGTATCAGCTCACTCAAAGGCGGTAATACGGTTAT
CCACAGAATCAGGGGATAACGCAGGAAAGAACATGTGAGCAAAAGGCCAGCAAAAGGCCAGGAACCGTAA
AAAGGCCGCGTTGCTGGCGTTTTTCCATAGGCTCCGCCCCCCTGACGAGCATCACAAAAATCGACGCTCA
AGTCAGAGGTGGCGAAACCCGACAGGACTATAAAGATACCAGGCGTTTCCCCCTGGAAGCTCCCTCGTGC
GCTCTCCTGTTCCGACCCTGCCGCTTACCGGATACCTGTCCGCCTTTCTCCCTTCGGGAAGCGTGGCGCT
TTCTCATAGCTCACGCTGTAGGTATCTCAGTTCGGTGTAGGTCGTTCGCTCCAAGCTGGGCTGTGTGCAC
GAACCCCCCGTTCAGCCCGACCGCTGCGCCTTATCCGGTAACTATCGTCTTGAGTCCAACCCGGTAAGAC
ACGACTTATCGCCACTGGCAGCAGCCACTGGTAACAGGATTAGCAGAGCGAGGTATGTAGGCGGTGCTAC
AGAGTTCTTGAAGTGGTGGCCTAACTACGGCTACACTAGAAGAACAGTATTTGGTATCTGCGCTCTGCTG
AAGCCAGTTACCTTCGGAAAAAGAGTTGGTAGCTCTTGATCCGGCAAACAAACCACCGCTGGTAGCGGTT
TTTTTGTTTGCAAGCAGCAGATTACGCGCAGAAAAAAAGGATCTCAAGAAGATCCTTTGATCTTTTCTAC
GGGGTCTGACGCTCAGTGGAACGAAAACTCACGTTAAGGGATTTTGGTCATGAGATTATCAAAAAGGATC
TTCACCTAGATCCTTTTAAATTAAAAATGAAGTTTTAAATCAATCTAAAGTATATATGAGTAAACTTGGT
CTGACAGTTACCAATGCTTAATCAGTGAGGCACCTATCTCAGCGATCTGTCTATTTCGTTCATCCATAGT
TGCCTGACTCCCCGTCGTGTAGATAACTACGATACGGGAGGGCTTACCATCTGGCCCCAGTGCTGCAATG
ATACCGCGAGACCCACGCTCACCGGCTCCAGATTTATCAGCAATAAACCAGCCAGCCGGAAGGGCCGAGC
GCAGAAGTGGTCCTGCAACTTTATCCGCCTCCATCCAGTCTATTAATTGTTGCCGGGAAGCTAGAGTAAG
TAGTTCGCCAGTTAATAGTTTGCGCAACGTTGTTGCCATTGCTACAGGCATCGTGGTGTCACGCTCGTCG
TTTGGTATGGCTTCATTCAGCTCCGGTTCCCAACGATCAAGGCGAGTTACATGATCCCCCATGTTGTGCA
AAAAAGCGGTTAGCTCCTTCGGTCCTCCGATCGTTGTCAGAAGTAAGTTGGCCGCAGTGTTATCACTCAT
GGTTATGGCAGCACTGCATAATTCTCTTACTGTCATGCCATCCGTAAGATGCTTTTCTGTGACTGGTGAG
TACTCAACCAAGTCATTCTGAGAATAGTGTATGCGGCGACCGAGTTGCTCTTGCCCGGCGTCAATACGGG
ATAATACCGCGCCACATAGCAGAACTTTAAAAGTGCTCATCATTGGAAAACGTTCTTCGGGGCGAAAACT
CTCAAGGATCTTACCGCTGTTGAGATCCAGTTCGATGTAACCCACTCGTGCACCCAACTGATCTTCAGCA
TCTTTTACTTTCACCAGCGTTTCTGGGTGAGCAAAAACAGGAAGGCAAAATGCCGCAAAAAAGGGAATAA
GGGCGACACGGAAATGTTGAATACTCATACTCTTCCTTTTTCAATATTATTGAAGCATTTATCAGGGTTA
TTGTCTCATGAGCGGATACATATTTGAATGTATTTAGAAAAATAAACAAATAGGGGTTCCGCGCACATTT
CCCCGAAAAGTGCCACCTGACGTC
