Features (pLannotate 1.2.2; 21 found; start..end, strand, type, name):
      1..380     +  enhancer       CMV enhancer: human cytomegalovirus immediate early enhancer
    381..584     +  promoter       CMV promoter: human cytomegalovirus (CMV) immediate early promoter
    586..605     +  promoter       PLtetO-1 promoter (fragment): modified phage lambda PL promoter with tet operator sites (Lutz and Bujard, 1997)
    607..626     +  promoter       PLtetO-1 promoter (fragment): modified phage lambda PL promoter with tet operator sites (Lutz and Bujard, 1997)
    634..667     +  promoter       TRE3GV promoter (fragment): 3rd-generation Tet-responsive promoter that can be activated by binding of Tet-On® 3G, optimized for retroviral and lentiviral vectors
   1405..1629    +  polyA_signal   bGH poly(A) signal: bovine growth hormone polyadenylation signal
   1633..1654    +  promoter       SV40 promoter (fragment): SV40 enhancer and early promoter
   1675..2103    +  rep_origin     f1 ori (sequence partly withheld): f1 bacteriophage origin of replication; arrow indicates direction of (+) strand synthesis
   2117..2446    +  promoter       SV40 promoter: SV40 enhancer and early promoter
   2494..2541    +  promoter       EM7 promoter: synthetic bacterial promoter&nbsp
   2560..2934    +  CDS            BleoR: antibiotic-binding protein; Sh ble from Streptoalloteichus hindustanus; confers resistance to bleomycin, phleomycin, and Zeocin™
   2944..3069    +  CDS            ble (fragment): BLE_KLEPN - Experimental evidence at protein level: Swiss-Prot protein existence level 1. Binding protein with a strong affinity to the bleomycin family of antibiotics. Binds to CL990; an antimitotic-antibiotic compound. From Klebsiella pneumoniae.
   3064..3185    +  polyA_signal   SV40 poly(A) signal: SV40 polyadenylation signal
   3258..3274    -  protein_bind   lac operator: The lac repressor binds to the lac operator to inhibit transcription in E. coli. This inhibition can be relieved by adding lactose or isopropyl-β-D-thiogalactopyranoside (IPTG). lac repressor encoded by lacI
   3282..3312    -  promoter       lac promoter: promoter for the E. coli lac operon
   3327..3348    -  protein_bind   CAP binding site: CAP binding activates transcription in the presence of cAMP. E. coli catabolite activator protein
   3361..3453    -  CDS            lacI (fragment): lac repressor; lacI; The lac repressor binds to the lac operator to inhibit transcription in E. coli. This inhibition can be relieved by adding lactose or isopropyl-β-D-thiogalactopyranoside (IPTG).
   3636..4224    -  rep_origin     ori: high-copy-number ColE1/pMB1/pBR322/pUC origin of replication
   4395..5255    -  CDS            AmpR: β-lactamase; bla; confers resistance to ampicillin, carbenicillin, and related antibiotics
   5256..5360    -  promoter       AmpR promoter: bla
   5419..5471    -  misc_feature   bom (fragment): basis of mobility region from pBR322
>Addgene plasmid #138447 | pcDNA4/TO-BcRF1 1-168-2xStrep | addgene full sequence | sequence record 272731 | Addgene NGS Result
GACATTGATTATTGACTAGTTATTAATAGTAATCAATTACGGGGTCATTAGTTCATAGCCCATATATGGA
GTTCCGCGTTACATAACTTACGGTAAATGGCCCGCCTGGCTGACCGCCCAACGACCCCCGCCCATTGACG
TCAATAATGACGTATGTTCCCATAGTAACGCCAATAGGGACTTTCCATTGACGTCAATGGGTGGAGTATT
TACGGTAAACTGCCCACTTGGCAGTACATCAAGTGTATCATATGCCAAGTACGCCCCCTATTGACGTCAA
TGACGGTAAATGGCCCGCCTGGCATTATGCCCAGTACATGACCTTATGGGACTTTCCTACTTGGCAGTAC
ATCTACGTATTAGTCATCGCTATTACCATGGTGATGCGGTTTTGGCAGTACATCAATGGGCGTGGATAGC
GGTTTGACTCACGGGGATTTCCAAGTCTCCACCCCATTGACGTCAATGGGAGTTTGTTTTGGCACCAAAA
TCAACGGGACTTTCCAAAATGTCGTAACAACTCCGCCCCATTGACGCAAATGGGCGGTAGGCGTGTACGG
TGGGAGGTCTATATAAGCAGAGCTCTCCCTATCAGTGATAGAGATCTCCCTATCAGTGATAGAGATCGTC
GACGAGCTCGTTTAGTGAACCGTCAGATCGCCTGGAGACGCCATCCACGCTGTTTTGACCTCCATAGAAG
ACACCGGGACCGATCCAGCCTCCGGACTCTAGCGTTTAAACTTAAGCTTGGTACCGAGCTCGGATCCATG
ACACAAGGTAAGAGGGAGATGGGGGGAGGTCTCGAGGGCTTCTCTTCACAGCTGGGTCTCTTTTACGCCC
TGGCCTGCAACCGCAGCCCACCTGCACTTCCCGAGGATGCTACCCTTCTAATCAAATGGTTGGACACGGC
CCTGGGCAGGGAGGCCACCTTTTACGCGTGTCGGGCTATGCGTCGTCTTCTACTCGGCGTTATCCGAATA
AATGACTGCCAGGAGCTGCCACCCGGTTTAATAATTCTGAGTCCGGGCACCGTCCCTGGCCCCCTTGGAG
TCCAGAGTCTGGAGCATACAGACTGCGAAATATGGTCCTCTGCCCACCCTGACCACGCTGCCCACCTCCC
GGTGCCCAGGGTCATCACATACACCGACTGCCCGGGTTCCATAAGCACGAGCTCAATGTTTCGCCTTATC
ATCCGCTACTTGTCTCATCACCAATTTGAGCGCTGCTTCGAGCAGTTCTGCCGCGTGGTCCCGCGTCGCT
TCCTAGGGACCCTCGAGGGAGGCGGTGGATGGAGCCACCCCCAGTTCGAGAAGGGCGGCGGCAGCGGCGG
CGGCAGCGGCGGCGGCAGCTGGAGCCACCCCCAGTTCGAGAAGGGGCCCGTTTAAACCCGCTGATCAGCC
TCGACTGTGCCTTCTAGTTGCCAGCCATCTGTTGTTTGCCCCTCCCCCGTGCCTTCCTTGACCCTGGAAG
GTGCCACTCCCACTGTCCTTTCCTAATAAAATGAGGAAATTGCATCGCATTGTCTGAGTAGGTGTCATTC
TATTCTGGGGGGTGGGGTGGGGCAGGACAGCAAGGGGGAGGATTGGGAAGACAATAGCAGGCATGCTGGG
GATGCGGTGGGCTCTATGGCTTCTGAGGCGGAAAGAACCAGCTGGGGCTCTAGGGGGTATCCCC
[124 nt withheld, positions 1675-1798]
C
[91 nt withheld, positions 1800-1890]
A
[49 nt withheld, positions 1892-1940]
CCTTTGACGTTGGAGTCCACGTTCTTT
[37 nt withheld, positions 1968-2004]
ACCCTATCTCGGTCTATTCTTTTGATTTATAAGGGATTTTGCCGATTTCGGCCTATTGGTTAAAAAATGA
GCTGATTTAACAAAAATTTAACGCGAATTAATTCTGTGGAATGTGTGTCAGTTAGGGTGTGGAAAGTCCC
CAGGCTCCCCAGCAGGCAGAAGTATGCAAAGCATGCATCTCAATTAGTCAGCAACCAGGTGTGGAAAGTC
CCCAGGCTCCCCAGCAGGCAGAAGTATGCAAAGCATGCATCTCAATTAGTCAGCAACCATAGTCCCGCCC
CTAACTCCGCCCATCCCGCCCCTAACTCCGCCCAGTTCCGCCCATTCTCCGCCCCATGGCTGACTAATTT
TTTTTATTTATGCAGAGGCCGAGGCCGCCTCTGCCTCTGAGCTATTCCAGAAGTAGTGAGGAGGCTTTTT
TGGAGGCCTAGGCTTTTGCAAAAAGCTCCCGGGAGCTTGTATATCCATTTTCGGATCTGATCAGCACGTG
TTGACAATTAATCATCGGCATAGTATATCGGCATAGTATAATACGACAAGGTGAGGAACTAAACCATGGC
CAAGTTGACCAGTGCCGTTCCGGTGCTCACCGCGCGCGACGTCGCCGGAGCGGTCGAGTTCTGGACCGAC
CGGCTCGGGTTCTCCCGGGACTTCGTGGAGGACGACTTCGCCGGTGTGGTCCGGGACGACGTGACCCTGT
TCATCAGCGCGGTCCAGGACCAGGTGGTGCCGGACAACACCCTGGCCTGGGTGTGGGTGCGCGGCCTGGA
CGAGCTGTACGCCGAGTGGTCGGAGGTCGTGTCCACGAACTTCCGGGACGCCTCCGGGCCGGCCATGACC
GAGATCGGCGAGCAGCCGTGGGGGCGGGAGTTCGCCCTGCGCGACCCGGCCGGCAACTGCGTGCACTTCG
TGGCCGAGGAGCAGGACTGACACGTGCTACGAGATTTCGATTCCACCGCCGCCTTCTATGAAAGGTTGGG
CTTCGGAATCGTTTTCCGGGACGCCGGCTGGATGATCCTCCAGCGCGGGGATCTCATGCTGGAGTTCTTC
GCCCACCCCAACTTGTTTATTGCAGCTTATAATGGTTACAAATAAAGCAATAGCATCACAAATTTCACAA
ATAAAGCATTTTTTTCACTGCATTCTAGTTGTGGTTTGTCCAAACTCATCAATGTATCTTATCATGTCTG
TATACCGTCGACCTCTAGCTAGAGCTTGGCGTAATCATGGTCATAGCTGTTTCCTGTGTGAAATTGTTAT
CCGCTCACAATTCCACACAACATACGAGCCGGAAGCATAAAGTGTAAAGCCTGGGGTGCCTAATGAGTGA
GCTAACTCACATTAATTGCGTTGCGCTCACTGCCCGCTTTCCAGTCGGGAAACCTGTCGTGCCAGCTGCA
TTAATGAATCGGCCAACGCGCGGGGAGAGGCGGTTTGCGTATTGGGCGCTCTTCCGCTTCCTCGCTCACT
GACTCGCTGCGCTCGGTCGTTCGGCTGCGGCGAGCGGTATCAGCTCACTCAAAGGCGGTAATACGGTTAT
CCACAGAATCAGGGGATAACGCAGGAAAGAACATGTGAGCAAAAGGCCAGCAAAAGGCCAGGAACCGTAA
AAAGGCCGCGTTGCTGGCGTTTTTCCATAGGCTCCGCCCCCCTGACGAGCATCACAAAAATCGACGCTCA
AGTCAGAGGTGGCGAAACCCGACAGGACTATAAAGATACCAGGCGTTTCCCCCTGGAAGCTCCCTCGTGC
GCTCTCCTGTTCCGACCCTGCCGCTTACCGGATACCTGTCCGCCTTTCTCCCTTCGGGAAGCGTGGCGCT
TTCTCATAGCTCACGCTGTAGGTATCTCAGTTCGGTGTAGGTCGTTCGCTCCAAGCTGGGCTGTGTGCAC
GAACCCCCCGTTCAGCCCGACCGCTGCGCCTTATCCGGTAACTATCGTCTTGAGTCCAACCCGGTAAGAC
ACGACTTATCGCCACTGGCAGCAGCCACTGGTAACAGGATTAGCAGAGCGAGGTATGTAGGCGGTGCTAC
AGAGTTCTTGAAGTGGTGGCCTAACTACGGCTACACTAGAAGAACAGTATTTGGTATCTGCGCTCTGCTG
AAGCCAGTTACCTTCGGAAAAAGAGTTGGTAGCTCTTGATCCGGCAAACAAACCACCGCTGGTAGCGGTG
GTTTTTTTGTTTGCAAGCAGCAGATTACGCGCAGAAAAAAAGGATCTCAAGAAGATCCTTTGATCTTTTC
TACGGGGTCTGACGCTCAGTGGAACGAAAACTCACGTTAAGGGATTTTGGTCATGAGATTATCAAAAAGG
ATCTTCACCTAGATCCTTTTAAATTAAAAATGAAGTTTTAAATCAATCTAAAGTATATATGAGTAAACTT
GGTCTGACAGTTACCAATGCTTAATCAGTGAGGCACCTATCTCAGCGATCTGTCTATTTCGTTCATCCAT
AGTTGCCTGACTCCCCGTCGTGTAGATAACTACGATACGGGAGGGCTTACCATCTGGCCCCAGTGCTGCA
ATGATACCGCGAGACCCACGCTCACCGGCTCCAGATTTATCAGCAATAAACCAGCCAGCCGGAAGGGCCG
AGCGCAGAAGTGGTCCTGCAACTTTATCCGCCTCCATCCAGTCTATTAATTGTTGCCGGGAAGCTAGAGT
AAGTAGTTCGCCAGTTAATAGTTTGCGCAACGTTGTTGCCATTGCTACAGGCATCGTGGTGTCACGCTCG
TCGTTTGGTATGGCTTCATTCAGCTCCGGTTCCCAACGATCAAGGCGAGTTACATGATCCCCCATGTTGT
GCAAAAAAGCGGTTAGCTCCTTCGGTCCTCCGATCGTTGTCAGAAGTAAGTTGGCCGCAGTGTTATCACT
CATGGTTATGGCAGCACTGCATAATTCTCTTACTGTCATGCCATCCGTAAGATGCTTTTCTGTGACTGGT
GAGTACTCAACCAAGTCATTCTGAGAATAGTGTATGCGGCGACCGAGTTGCTCTTGCCCGGCGTCAATAC
GGGATAATACCGCGCCACATAGCAGAACTTTAAAAGTGCTCATCATTGGAAAACGTTCTTCGGGGCGAAA
ACTCTCAAGGATCTTACCGCTGTTGAGATCCAGTTCGATGTAACCCACTCGTGCACCCAACTGATCTTCA
GCATCTTTTACTTTCACCAGCGTTTCTGGGTGAGCAAAAACAGGAAGGCAAAATGCCGCAAAAAAGGGAA
TAAGGGCGACACGGAAATGTTGAATACTCATACTCTTCCTTTTTCAATATTATTGAAGCATTTATCAGGG
TTATTGTCTCATGAGCGGATACATATTTGAATGTATTTAGAAAAATAAACAAATAGGGGTTCCGCGCACA
TTTCCCCGAAAAGTGCCACCTGACGTCGACGGATCGGGAGATCTCCCGATCCCCTATGGTGCACTCTCAG
TACAATCTGCTCTGATGCCGCATAGTTAAGCCAGTATCTGCTCCCTGCTTGTGTGTTGGAGGTCGCTGAG
TAGTGCGCGAGCAAAATTTAAGCTACAACAAGGCAAGGCTTGACCGACAATTGCATGAAGAATCTGCTTA
GGGTTAGGCGTTTTGCGCTGCTTCGCGATGTACGGGCCAGATATACGCGTT
